>Addgene plasmid #138780 | pPD098 ZF43i | addgene full sequence | sequence record 320260 | Addgene NGS Result
GACGGATCGGGAGATCTCCCGATCCCCTATGGTGCACTCTCAGTACAATCTGCTCTGATGCCGCATAGTT
AAGCCAGTATCTGCTCCCTGCTTGTGTGTTGGAGGTCGCTGAGTAGTGCGCGAGCAAAATTTAAGCTACA
ACAAGGCAAGGCTTGACCGACAATTGCATGAAGAATCTGCTTAGGGTTAGGCGTTTTGCGCTGCTTCGCG
ATGTACGGGCCAGATATACGCGTTGACATTGATTATTGACTAGTTATTAATAGTAATCAATTACGGGGTC
ATTAGTTCATAGCCCATATATGGAGTTCCGCGTTACATAACTTACGGTAAATGGCCCGCCTGGCTGACCG
CCCAACGACCCCCGCCCATTGACGTCAATAATGACGTATGTTCCCATAGTAACGCCAATAGGGACTTTCC
ATTGACGTCAATGGGTGGAGTATTTACGGTAAACTGCCCACTTGGCAGTACATCAAGTGTATCATATGCC
AAGTACGCCCCCTATTGACGTCAATGACGGTAAATGGCCCGCCTGGCATTATGCCCAGTACATGACCTTA
TGGGACTTTCCTACTTGGCAGTACATCTACGTATTAGTCATCGCTATTACCATGGTGATGCGGTTTTGGC
AGTACATCAATGGGCGTGGATAGCGGTTTGACTCACGGGGATTTCCAAGTCTCCACCCCATTGACGTCAA
TGGGAGTTTGTTTTGGCACCAAAATCAACGGGACTTTCCAAAATGTCGTAACAACTCCGCCCCATTGACG
CAAATGGGCGGTAGGCGTGTACGGTGGGAGGTCTATATAAGCAGAGCTCTCTGGCTAACTAGAGAACCCA
CTGCTTACTGGCTTATCGAAATTAATACGACTCACTATAGGGAGTCCCAAGCTGGCTAGCGCCACCATGG
ATTATAAGGATCACGATGGCGACTACAAGGACCACGATATTGACTACAAAGACGATGACGATAAAATGGC
TCCTAAGAAAAAGCGCAAAGTCGGTATCCATGGCGTTCCCGGATCCTCTGGCTCTTCAGGTACCGGTGGA
GCTAGACCCGGGGAGCGCCCCTTCCAGTGTCGCATTTGCATGCGGAACTTTTCGCGCCAGGACAGGCTTG
ACAGGCATACCCGTACTCATACCGGTGAAAAACCGTTTCAGTGTCGGATCTGTATGCGAAATTTCTCCCA
GAAGGAGCACTTGGCGGGGCATCTACGTACGCACACCGGCGAGAAGCCATTCCAATGCCGAATATGCATG
CGCAACTTCAGTCGCCGCGACAACCTGAACCGGCACCTAAAAACCCACCTGAGAGGATCTTAAGCGGCCG
CTCGAGTCTAGAGGGCCCGTTTAAACCCGCTGATCAGCCTCGACTGTGCCTTCTAGTTGCCAGCCATCTG
TTGTTTGCCCCTCCCCCGTGCCTTCCTTGACCCTGGAAGGTGCCACTCCCACTGTCCTTTCCTAATAAAA
TGAGGAAATTGCATCGCATTGTCTGAGTAGGTGTCATTCTATTCTGGGGGGTGGGGTGGGGCAGGACAGC
AAGGGGGAGGATTGGGAAGTCAATAGCAGGCATGCTGGGGATGCGGTGGGCTCTATGGCTTCTGAGGCGG
AAAGAACCAGCTGGGGCTCTAGGGGGTATCCCC
[124 nt withheld, positions 1644-1767]
C
[91 nt withheld, positions 1769-1859]
A
[49 nt withheld, positions 1861-1909]
CCTTTGACGTTGGAGTCCACGTTCTTT
[37 nt withheld, positions 1937-1973]
ACCCTATCTCGGTCTATTCTTTTGATTTATAAGGGATTTTGCCGATTTCGGCCTATTGGTTAAAAAATGA
GCTGATTTAACAAAAATTTAACGCGAATTAATTCTGTGGAATGTGTGTCAGTTAGGCTCAATTAGTCAGC
AACCATAGTCCCGCCCCTAACTCCGCCCATCCCGCCCCTAACTCCGCCCAGTTCCGCCCATTCTCCGCCC
CATGGCTGACTAATTTTTTTTATTTATGCAGAGGCCGAGGCCGCCTCTGCCTCTGAGCTATTCCAGAAGT
AGTGAGGAGGCTTTTTTGGAGGCCTAGGCTTTTGCAAAAAGCTCCCGGGAGCTTGTATATCCATTTTCGG
AGGTTGGGCTTCGGAATCGTTTTCCGGGACGCCGGCTGGATGATCCTCCAGCGCGGGGATCTCATGCTGG
AGTTCTTCGCCCACCCCAACTTGTTTATTGCAGCTTATAATGGTTACAAATAAAGCAATAGCATCACAAA
TTTCACAAATAAAGCATTTTTTTCACTGCATTCTAGTTGTGGTTTGTCCAAACTCATCAATGTATCTTAT
CATGTCTGTATACCGTCGACCTCTAGCTAGAGCTTGGCGTAATCATGGTCATAGCTGTTTCCTGTGTGAA
ATTGTTATCCGCTCACAATTCCACACAACATACGAGCCGGAAGCATAAAGTGTAAAGCCTGGGGTGCCTA
ATGAGTGAGCTAACTCACATTAATTGCGTTGCGCTCACTGCCCGCTTTCCAGTCGGGAAACCTGTCGTGC
CAGCTGCATTAATGAATCGGCCAACGCGCGGGGAGAGGCGGTTTGCGTATTGGGCGCTCTTCCGCTTCCT
CGCTCACTGACTCGCTGCGCTCGGTCGTTCGGCTGCGGCGAGCGGTATCAGCTCACTCAAAGGCGGTAAT
ACGGTTATCCACAGAATCAGGGGATAACGCAGGAAAGAACATGTGAGCAAAAGGCCAGCAAAAGGCCAGG
AACCGTAAAAAGGCCGCGTTGCTGGCGTTTTTCCATAGGCTCCGCCCCCCTGACGAGCATCACAAAAATC
GACGCTCAAGTCAGAGGTGGCGAAACCCGACAGGACTATAAAGATACCAGGCGTTTCCCCCTGGAAGCTC
CCTCGTGCGCTCTCCTGTTCCGACCCTGCCGCTTACCGGATACCTGTCCGCCTTTCTCCCTTCGGGAAGC
GTGGCGCTTTCTCATAGCTCACGCTGTAGGTATCTCAGTTCGGTGTAGGTCGTTCGCTCCAAGCTGGGCT
GTGTGCACGAACCCCCCGTTCAGCCCGACCGCTGCGCCTTATCCGGTAACTATCGTCTTGAGTCCAACCC
GGTAAGACACGACTTATCGCCACTGGCAGCAGCCACTGGTAACAGGATTAGCAGAGCGAGGTATGTAGGC
GGTGCTACAGAGTTCTTGAAGTGGTGGCCTAACTACGGCTACACTAGAAGAACAGTATTTGGTATCTGCG
CTCTGCTGAAGCCAGTTACCTTCGGAAAAAGAGTTGGTAGCTCTTGATCCGGCAAACAAACCACCGCTGG
TAGCGGTGGTTTTTTTGTTTGCAAGCAGCAGATTACGCGCAGAAAAAAAGGATCTCAAGAAGATCCTTTG
ATCTTTTCTACGGGGTCTGACGCTCAGTGGAACGAAAACTCACGTTAAGGGATTTTGGTCATGAGATTAT
CAAAAAGGATCTTCACCTAGATCCTTTTAAATTAAAAATGAAGTTTTAAATCAATCTAAAGTATATATGA
GTAAACTTGGTCTGACAGTTACCAATGCTTAATCAGTGAGGCACCTATCTCAGCGATCTGTCTATTTCGT
TCATCCATAGTTGCCTGACTCCCCGTCGTGTAGATAACTACGATACGGGAGGGCTTACCATCTGGCCCCA
GTGCTGCAATGATACCGCGAGATCCACGCTCACCGGCTCCAGATTTATCAGCAATAAACCAGCCAGCCGG
AAGGGCCGAGCGCAGAAGTGGTCCTGCAACTTTATCCGCCTCCATCCAGTCTATTAATTGTTGCCGGGAA
GCTAGAGTAAGTAGTTCGCCAGTTAATAGTTTGCGCAACGTTGTTGCCATTGCTACAGGCATCGTGGTGT
CACGCTCGTCGTTTGGTATGGCTTCATTCAGCTCCGGTTCCCAACGATCAAGGCGAGTTACATGATCCCC
CATGTTGTGCAAAAAAGCGGTTAGCTCCTTCGGTCCTCCGATCGTTGTCAGAAGTAAGTTGGCCGCAGTG
TTATCACTCATGGTTATGGCAGCACTGCATAATTCTCTTACTGTCATGCCATCCGTAAGATGCTTTTCTG
TGACTGGTGAGTACTCAACCAAGTCATTCTGAGAATAGTGTATGCGGCGACCGAGTTGCTCTTGCCCGGC
GTCAATACGGGATAATACCGCGCCACATAGCAGAACTTTAAAAGTGCTCATCATTGGAAAACGTTCTTCG
GGGCGAAAACTCTCAAGGATCTTACCGCTGTTGAGATCCAGTTCGATGTAACCCACTCGTGCACCCAACT
GATCTTCAGCATCTTTTACTTTCACCAGCGTTTCTGGGTGAGCAAAAACAGGAAGGCAAAATGCCGCAAA
AAAGGGAATAAGGGCGACACGGAAATGTTGAATACTCATACTCTTCCTTTTTCAATATTATTGAAGCATT
TATCAGGGTTATTGTCTCATGAGCGGATACATATTTGAATGTATTTAGAAAAATAAACAAATAGGGGTTC
CGCGCACATTTCCCCGAAAAGTGCCACCTGACGTC
Features (pLannotate 1.2.2; 20 found; start..end, strand, type, name):
     28..80      -  misc_feature   bom (fragment): basis of mobility region from pBR322
    235..614     +  enhancer       CMV enhancer: human cytomegalovirus immediate early enhancer
    615..818     +  promoter       CMV promoter: human cytomegalovirus (CMV) immediate early promoter
    814..847     +  LTR            5' LTR (truncated) (fragment): truncated 5' long terminal repeat (LTR) from HIV-1
    863..881     +  promoter       T7 promoter: promoter for bacteriophage T7 RNA polymerase
    952..975     +  CDS            3xFLAG (fragment): three tandem FLAG® epitope tags
   1374..1485    +  polyA_signal   bGH poly(A) signal: bovine growth hormone polyadenylation signal
   1602..1623    +  promoter       SV40 promoter (fragment): SV40 enhancer and early promoter
   1644..2072    +  rep_origin     f1 ori (sequence partly withheld): f1 bacteriophage origin of replication; arrow indicates direction of (+) strand synthesis
   2077..2099    +  promoter       SV40 promoter (fragment): SV40 enhancer and early promoter
   2100..2291    +  promoter       SV40 promoter: SV40 early promoter
   2318..2416    +  CDS            ble (fragment): BLE_KLEPN - Experimental evidence at protein level: Swiss-Prot protein existence level 1. Binding protein with a strong affinity to the bleomycin family of antibiotics. Binds to CL990; an antimitotic-antibiotic compound. From Klebsiella pneumoniae.
   2411..2532    +  polyA_signal   SV40 poly(A) signal: SV40 polyadenylation signal
   2605..2621    -  protein_bind   lac operator: The lac repressor binds to the lac operator to inhibit transcription in E. coli. This inhibition can be relieved by adding lactose or isopropyl-β-D-thiogalactopyranoside (IPTG). lac repressor encoded by lacI
   2629..2659    -  promoter       lac promoter: promoter for the E. coli lac operon
   2674..2695    -  protein_bind   CAP binding site: CAP binding activates transcription in the presence of cAMP. E. coli catabolite activator protein
   2708..2800    -  CDS            lacI (fragment): lac repressor; lacI; The lac repressor binds to the lac operator to inhibit transcription in E. coli. This inhibition can be relieved by adding lactose or isopropyl-β-D-thiogalactopyranoside (IPTG).
   2983..3571    -  rep_origin     ori: high-copy-number ColE1/pMB1/pBR322/pUC origin of replication
   3742..4602    -  CDS            AmpR: β-lactamase; bla; confers resistance to ampicillin, carbenicillin, and related antibiotics
   4603..4707    -  promoter       AmpR promoter: bla
