[The description below was written by a language model from this plasmid's Addgene catalogue record and pLannotate feature annotations shown in this document.]
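Description:
pPD098 ZF43i is a 4.7 kb mammalian expression plasmid built on pPD005, a pcDNA-derived backbone adapted for Golden Gate assembly, and it belongs to the COMET toolkit of parts for composing genetic programs in mammalian cells. It is propagated in E. coli as a high-copy plasmid through a ColE1/pUC-type origin and selected with ampicillin via the bla gene and its native promoter. An f1 origin is also present, along with small remnants of lac regulatory sequence and a pBR322 bom fragment carried over from the backbone.

The payload is a synthetic coding sequence, ZF43i, placed between retained NheI and NotI sites and carrying an N-terminal 3xFLAG tag for detection. Transcription is driven constitutively by the human cytomegalovirus immediate-early enhancer and promoter and terminated by the bovine growth hormone polyadenylation signal; a T7 promoter sits just upstream of the insert. The annotation tool recognised only part of the FLAG tag and left the ZF43i open reading frame itself unannotated. The name and toolkit context suggest a zinc-finger-based regulator, but the record does not define the protein's domain composition or what the "i" suffix denotes.

Downstream, an SV40 early promoter is followed only by a short fragment of a bleomycin-resistance gene and the SV40 polyadenylation signal, so the plasmid does not appear to carry an intact mammalian selection marker and is best suited to transient transfection. A short hit labelled as an HIV-1 LTR fragment next to the CMV promoter is probably an incidental match rather than a functional lentiviral element. The stated use is constitutive expression of ZF43i in mammalian cells for synthetic biology applications.
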