Addgene plasmid #138780: pPD098 ZF43i
Purpose: Constitutive expression of ZF43i under the CMV promoter.
Depositing lab: Joshua Leonard. Depositing organization: Northwestern University. Publication: The COMET toolkit for composing customizable genetic programs in mammalian cells. Donahue PS, Draut JW, Muldoon JJ, Edelstein HI, Bagheri N, Leonard JN. Nat Commun. 2020 Feb 7;11(1):779. doi: 10.1038/s41467-019-14147-5. PubMed 32034124.
Backbone
  Vector backbone: pPD005 pcDNA Golden Gate
  Vector type: Mammalian Expression, Synthetic Biology
Growth in bacteria
  Bacterial resistance: Ampicillin, 100 μg/mL
  Growth temperature: 37°C
  Growth strain: DH5alpha
  Copy number: High Copy
Gene/Insert
  Gene/Insert name: ZF43i
  Species: Synthetic
  Promoter: CMV
  Tag / fusion protein: 3xFlag (N terminal on insert)
  Cloning method: Restriction Enzyme; 5′ cloning site NheI (not destroyed); 3′ cloning site NotI (not destroyed)
  Sequencing primers: 5′ CGCAAATGGGCGGTAGGCGTG; 3′ TAGAAGGCACAGTCGAGG
Terms and licenses: Academic/Nonprofit Terms; Industry Terms: Not Available to Industry
Depositor comments: Leonard Lab plasmid reference number: L1317
How to cite: pPD098 ZF43i was a gift from Joshua Leonard (Addgene plasmid # 138780 ; http://n2t.net/addgene:138780 ; RRID:Addgene_138780)
