>Addgene plasmid #138780 | pPD098 ZF43i | depositor partial sequence | sequence record 268227 | ZF43i gene
ATGGATTATAAGGATCACGATGGCGACTACAAGGACCACGATATTGACTACAAAGACGATGACGATAAAA
TGGCTCCTAAGAAAAAGCGCAAAGTCGGTATCCATGGCGTTCCCGGATCCTCTGGCTCTTCAGGTACCGG
TGGAGCTAGACCCGGGGAGCGCCCCTTCCAGTGTCGCATTTGCATGCGGAACTTTTCGCGCCAGGACAGG
CTTGACAGGCATACCCGTACTCATACCGGTGAAAAACCGTTTCAGTGTCGGATCTGTATGCGAAATTTCT
CCCAGAAGGAGCACTTGGCGGGGCATCTACGTACGCACACCGGCGAGAAGCCATTCCAATGCCGAATATG
CATGCGCAACTTCAGTCGCCGCGACAACCTGAACCGGCACCTAAAAACCCACCTGAGAGGATCTTAA
